Addgene plasmid #12940: DCT.VV.Orf252
Purpose: This plasmid was designed for screening purposes and may contain discrepancies relative to the current canonical GenBank version of the gene.
Depositing lab: Jack Bennink & Jon Yewdell. Depositing organization: National Institute of Allergy and Infectious Diseases (NIAID). Publication: Identification of poxvirus CD8+ T cell determinants to enable rational design and characterization of smallpox vaccines. Tscharke DC, Karupiah G, Zhou J, Palmore T, Irvine KR, Haeryfar SM, Williams S, Sidney J, Sette A, Bennink JR, Yewdell JW. J Exp Med. 2005 January 3; 201(1): 95–104. 10.1084/jem.20041912 PubMed 15623576.
Backbone
  Vector backbone: pcDNA 3.1D V5-His-TOPO
  Backbone manufacturer: Invitrogen
  Backbone size w/o insert (bp): 5514
  Vector type: Mammalian Expression
  Selectable markers: Neomycin (select with G418)
Growth in bacteria
  Bacterial resistance: Ampicillin, 100 μg/mL
  Growth temperature: 37°C
  Growth strain: DH5alpha
  Copy number: High Copy
Gene/Insert
  Gene/Insert name: VV.Orf252 (alt name: VV_WR_064)
  Species: Vaccinia Virus
  Insert size (bp): 822
  Cloning method: Restriction Enzyme; 5′ cloning site BamHI (not destroyed); 3′ cloning site BamHI (not destroyed)
  Sequencing primers: 5′ Universal T7
Terms and licenses: Academic/Nonprofit Terms; Industry Terms: Not Available to Industry
Depositor comments: Please see the Vaccinia kit page ( https://www.addgene.org/vvorf/ ) for more information. The kit page contains the supplemental VVOrfData spreadsheet, which includes important information about this plasmid. The plasmid and insert names provided here relate only to this library. The name of the ORF (if present) in VACV strain Copenhagen and the name of the ORF (if annotated) in VACV strain WR sequence can be found in VVOrfData spreadsheet. Please note that the amino acid sequence given for each ORF in the spreadsheet may contain some errors. Additionally, changes from the expected sequence may be present in these plasmids. Please see Addgene's quality control sequence and sequencing notes in the VVOrfData spreadsheet before ordering this plasmid.
How to cite: DCT.VV.Orf252 was a gift from Jack Bennink & Jon Yewdell (Addgene plasmid # 12940 ; http://n2t.net/addgene:12940 ; RRID:Addgene_12940)
