[The description below was written by a language model from this plasmid's Addgene catalogue record.]
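Description:
DCT.VV.Orf252 is a mammalian expression plasmid carrying a single vaccinia virus open reading frame, built on the commercial pcDNA 3.1D V5-His-TOPO backbone (about 5.5 kb without insert). It is one member of a library of vaccinia ORF clones. The insert, called VV.Orf252 within that library and also listed as VV_WR_064, is about 822 bp, and the record shows BamHI sites retained on both sides of it. The plasmid is maintained at high copy in E. coli under ampicillin selection, and it carries a neomycin resistance marker that allows G418 selection of transfected mammalian cells. A T7 primer site upstream of the insert is used for sequencing.

No feature table is provided, so the regulatory elements are not individually recorded. Vectors of the pcDNA3.1 family generally drive expression from the CMV immediate-early promoter, and as the name indicates, this backbone offers C-terminal V5 and polyhistidine tags. The record does not say whether the vaccinia ORF is in frame with those tags.

The library was made for screening, in work aimed at identifying poxvirus CD8+ T cell determinants relevant to smallpox vaccine design and characterisation. Expressing individual viral ORFs in mammalian cells allows each gene product to be tested as a possible source of such determinants. The depositors caution that the clone may differ from the current canonical sequence of the gene. They also note that the plasmid and insert names apply only within this library, with the corresponding Copenhagen and WR strain ORF names given in the accompanying library documentation.
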