>Addgene plasmid #12940 | DCT.VV.Orf252 | addgene partial sequence | sequence record 19324 | T7 5'-TAATACGACTCACTATAGGG-3'
AGCTGGTACGAGCTCGGATCCCTAGTCCAGTGTGGTGGAATTGTCTTGACCCTTCACCGAATTCCAGCTG
ACCACCATG
[816 nt withheld, positions 80-895]
TAAAATATTTTATGCTTCGGCAA
